>Addgene plasmid #157136 | pD649-HAsp-PILRB-COMP5AP-AviTag-9xHis | depositor full sequence | sequence record 303381 | Full Sequence
TTTCAATATTATTGAAGCATTTATCAGGGTTATTGTCTCATGAGCGGATACATATTTGAATGTATTTAGA
AAAATAAACAAATAGGGGTCAGTGTTACAACCAATTAACCAATTCTGAACATTATCGCGAGCCCATTTAT
ACCTGAATATGGCTCATAACACCCCTTGCTCATGACCAAAATCCCTTAACGTGAGTTACGCGCGCGTCGT
TCCACTGAGCGTCAGACCCCGTAGAAAAGATCAAAGGATCTTCTTGAGATCCTTTTTTTCTGCGCGTAAT
CTGCTGCTTGCAAACAAAAAAACCACCGCTACCAGCGGTGGTTTGTTTGCCGGATCAAGAGCTACCAACT
CTTTTTCCGAAGGTAACTGGCTTCAGCAGAGCGCAGATACCAAATACTGTTCTTCTAGTGTAGCCGTAGT
TAGCCCACCACTTCAAGAACTCTGTAGCACCGCCTACATACCTCGCTCTGCTAATCCTGTTACCAGTGGC
TGCTGCCAGTGGCGATAAGTCGTGTCTTACCGGGTTGGACTCAAGACGATAGTTACCGGATAAGGCGCAG
CGGTCGGGCTGAACGGGGGGTTCGTGCACACAGCCCAGCTTGGAGCGAACGACCTACACCGAACTGAGAT
ACCTACAGCGTGAGCTATGAGAAAGCGCCACGCTTCCCGAAGGGAGAAAGGCGGACAGGTATCCGGTAAG
CGGCAGGGTCGGAACAGGAGAGCGCACGAGGGAGCTTCCAGGGGGAAACGCCTGGTATCTTTATAGTCCT
GTCGGGTTTCGCCACCTCTGACTTGAGCGTCGATTTTTGTGATGCTCGTCAGGGGGGCGGAGCCTATGGA
AAAACGCCAGCAACGCGGCCTTTTTACGGTTCCTGGCCTTTTGCTGGCCTTTTGCTCACATGTTCTTTCC
TGCGTTATCCCCTGATTCTGTGGATAACCGTATTACCGCCTTTGAGTGAGCTGATACCGCTCGCCGCAGC
CGAACGACCGAGCGCAGCGAGTCAGTGAGCGAGGAAGCGGAAGGCGAGAGTAGGGAACTGCCAGGCATCA
AACTAAGCAGAAGGCCCCTGACGGATGGCCTTTTTGCGTTTCTACAAACTCTTTCTGTGTTGTAAAACGA
CGGCCAGTCTTAAGCTCGGGCCCCCTGGGCGGTTCTGATAACGAGTAATCGTTAATCCGCAAATAACGTA
AAAACCCGCTTCGGCGGGTTTTTTTATGGGGGGAGTTTAGGGAAAGAGCATTTGTCAGAATATTTAAGGG
CGCCTGTCACTTTGCTTGATATATGAGAATTATTTAACCTTATAAATGAGAAAAAAGCAACGCACTTTAA
ATAAGATACGTTGCTTTTTCGATTGATGAACACCTATAATTAAACTATTCATCTATTATTTATGATTTTT
TGTATATACAATATTTCTAGTTTGTTAAAGAGAATTAAGAAAATAAATCTCGAAAATAATAAAGGGAAAA
TCAGTTTTTGATATCAAAATTATACATGTCAACGATAATACAAAATATAATACAAACTATAAGATGTTAT
CAGTATTTATTATCATTTAGAATAAATTTTGTGTCGCCCTTAATTGTGAGCGGATAACAATTACGAGCTT
CATGCACAGTGGCGTTGACTCAATATTGGCCATTAGCCATATTATTCATTGGTTATATAGCATAAATCAA
TATTGGCTATTGGCCATTGCATACGTTGTATCTATATCATAATATGTACATTTATATTGGCTCATGTCCA
ATATGACCGCCATGTTGGCATTGATTATTGACTAGTTATTAATAGTAATCAATTACGGGGTCATTAGTTC
ATAGCCCATATATGGAGTTCCGCGTTACATAACTTACGGTAAATGGCCCGCCTGGCTGACCGCCCAACGA
CCCCCGCCCATTGACGTCAATAATGACGTATGTTCCCATAGTAACGCCAATAGGGACTTTCCATTGACGT
CAATGGGTGGAGTATTTACGGTAAACTGCCCACTTGGCAGTACATCAAGTGTATCATATGCCAAGTACGC
CCCCTATTGACGTCAATGACGGTAAATGGCCCGCCTGGCATTATGCCCAGTACATGACCTTATGGGACTT
TCCTACTTGGCAGTACATCTACGTATTAGTCATCGCTATTACCATGGTGATGCGGTTTTGGCAGTACATC
AATGGGCGTGGATAGCGGTTTGACTCACGGGGATTTCCAAGTCTCCACCCCATTGACGTCAATGGGAGTT
TGTTTTGGCACCAAAATCAACGGGACTTTCCAAAATGTCGTAACAACTCCGCCCCATTGACGCAAATGGG
CGGTAGGCGTGTACGGTGGGAGGTCTATATAAGCAGAGCTCGTTTAGTGAACCGTCAGATCGCCTGGAGA
CGCCATCCACGCTGTTTTGACCTCCATAGAAGACACCGGGACCGATCCAGCCTCCGCGGCCGGGAACGGT
GCATTGGAACGCGGATTCCCCGTGCCAAGAGTGACGTAAGTACCGCCTATAGAGTCTATAGGCCCACCCC
CTTGGCTTCGTTAGAACGCGGCTACAATTAATACATAACCTTATGTATCATACACATACGATTTAGGTGA
CACTATAGAATAACATCCACTTTGCCTTTCTCTCCACAGGTGTCCACTCCCAGGTCCAACTGCACCTCGG
TTCTATCGAAAACGCGCCTGCTAGCGCCACCATGAAGACCATCATTGCCCTGAGCTACATCTTCTGCCTG
GTGTTCGCTGCGGCCGCCCAACCTGGTGGATCTACAGGCTCTGGCCCTAGCTACCTGTATGGCGTGACAC
AGCCTAAGCACCTGTCTGCCTCTATGGGCGGCAGCGTGGAAATCCCCTTCAGCTTCTACTACCCCTGGGA
ACTCGCCATCGTGCCCAATGTGCGGATCTCTTGGAGAAGAGGCCACTTCCACGGCCAGAGCTTCTACAGC
ACAAGACCACCTAGCATCCACAAGGACTACGTGAACCGGCTGTTCCTGAACTGGACAGAGGGCCAAGAGA
GCGGCTTCCTGAGAATCAGCAACCTGCGGAAAGAGGACCAGAGCGTCTACTTCTGCAGAGTGGAACTGGA
TACCAGGCGGAGTGGTAGACAGCAGCTGCAGAGCATCAAGGGCACCAAGCTGACAATCACCCAGGCCGTG
ACCACCACCACAACTTGGAGGCCTAGCAGCACAACAACAATCGCCGGCCTGAGAGTGACAGAGAGCAAGG
GACACTCTGAGAGCTGGCACCTGAGCCTGGATACCGCCATTAGAGGCGCGCCGGAAGATCAAGTTGATCC
AAGATTGATTGATGGCAAGGGCGGATCTCTGGAGGTGCTGTTCCAGGGACCAGGCGGAAGCGGCAATCCC
GGCGGCGATCTGGCCCCCCAGATGCTGCGCGAGCTGCAGGAGACCAATGCCGCCCTGCAGGACGTGCGCG
AGCTGCTGCGCCACCGCGTGAAGGAGATCACCTTCCTGAAGAACACCGTGATGGAGTGCGACGCCTGCGG
TATGCAGCCCTCTAGAGGCTCCGGCTCCATCATCCCAGTTGAGGAGGAGAACCCGGACTTCTGGAACCGC
GAGGCAGCCGAGGCCCTGGGTGCCGCCAAGAAGCTGCAGCCTGCACAGACAGCCGCCAAGAACCTCATCA
TCTTCCTGGGCGATGGGATGGGGGTGTCTACGGTGACAGCTGCCAGGATCCTAAAAGGGCAGAAGAAGGA
CAAACTGGGGCCTGAGATACCCCTGGCCATGGACCGCTTCCCATATGTGGCTCTGTCCAAGACATACAAT
GTAGACAAACATGTGCCAGACAGTGGAGCCACAGCCACGGCCTACCTGTGCGGGGTCAAGGGCAACTTCC
AGACCATTGGCTTGAGTGCAGCCGCCCGCTTTAACCAGTGCAACACGACACGCGGCAACGAGGTCATCTC
CGTGATGAATCGGGCCAAGAAAGCAGGGAAGTCAGTGGGAGTGGTAACCACCACACGAGTGCAGCACGCC
TCGCCAGCCGGCACCTACGCCCACACGGTGAACCGCAACTGGTACTCGGACGCCGACGTGCCTGCCTCGG
CCCGCCAGGAGGGGTGCCAGGACATCGCTACGCAGCTCATCTCCAACATGGACATTGACGTGATCCTAGG
TGGAGGCCGAAAGTACATGTTTCGCATGGGAACCCCAGACCCTGAGTACCCAGATGACTACAGCCAAGGT
GGGACCAGGCTGGACGGGAAGAATCTGGTGCAGGAATGGCTGGCGAAGCGCCAGGGTGCCCGGTATGTGT
GGAACCGCACTGAGCTCATGCAGGCTTCCCTGGACCCGTCTGTGACCCATCTCATGGGTCTCTTTGAGCC
TGGAGACATGAAATACGAGATCCACCGAGACTCCACACTGGACCCCTCCCTGATGGAGATGACAGAGGCT
GCCCTGCGCCTGCTGAGCAGGAACCCCCGCGGCTTCTTCCTCTTCGTGGAGGGTGGTCGCATCGACCATG
GTCATCATGAAAGCAGGGCTTACCGGGCACTGACTGAGACGATCATGTTCGACGACGCCATTGAGAGGGC
GGGCCAGCTCACCAGCGAGGAGGACACGCTGAGCCTCGTCACTGCCGACCACTCCCACGTCTTCTCCTTC
GGAGGCTACCCCCTGCGAGGGAGCTCCATCTTCGGGCTGGCCCCTGGCAAGGCCCGGGACAGGAAGGCCT
ACACGGTCCTCCTATACGGAAACGGTCCAGGCTATGTGCTCAAGGACGGCGCCCGGCCGGATGTTACCGA
GAGCGAGAGCGGGAGCCCCGAGTATCGGCAGCAGTCAGCAGTGCCCCTGGACGAAGAGACCCACGCAGGC
GAGGACGTGGCGGTGTTCGCGCGCGGCCCGCAGGCGCACCTGGTTCACGGCGTGCAGGAGCAGACCTTCA
TAGCGCACGTCATGGCCTTCGCCGCCTGCCTGGAGCCCTACACCGCCTGCGACCTGGCGCCCCCCGCCGG
CACCACCGACGCCGCGCACCCGGGTGGCGGAGGACTGAACGACATCTTCGAGGCTCAGAAAATCGAATGG
CACGAACATCACCATCACCATCACCATCACCATTAAGGCCGGCCTGTAGTCACTGGCACAACGCGTTACC
CGGTAAGCCAATCGGGTATACACGGTCGTCATACTGCAGACAGGGTTCTTCTACTTTGCAAGATAGTCTT
GAGTAGTAAAATAAATAGATAGAGAAAATCAGCCTCGACTGTGCCTTCTAGTTGCCAGCCATCTGTTGTT
TGCCCCTCCCCCGTGCCTTCCTTGACCCTGGAAGGTGCCACTCCCACTGTCCTTTCCTAATAAAATGAGG
AAATTGCATCACAACACTCAACCCTATCTCGGTCTATTCTTTTGATTTATAAGGGATTTTGCCGATTTCG
GCCTATTGGTTAAAAAATGAGCTGATTTAACAAAAATTTAACGCGAATTAATTCTGTGGAATGTGTGTCA
GTTAGGGTGTGGAAAGTCCCCAGGCTCCCCAGCAGGCAGAAGTATGCAAAGCATGCATCTCAATTAGTCA
GCAACCAGGTGTGGAAAGTCCCCAGGCTCCCCAGCAGGCAGAAGTATGCAAAGCATGCATCTCAATTAGT
CAGCAACCATAGTCCCGCCCCTAACTCCGCCCATCCCGCCCCTAACTCCGCCCAGTTCCGCCCATTCTCC
GCCCCATGGCTGACTAATTTTTTTTATTTATGCAGAGGCCGAGGCCGCCTCTGCCTCTGAGCTATTCCAG
AAGTAGTGAGGAGGCTTTTTTGGAGGCCTAGGCTTTTGCAAAAAGCTCCCGGGAGCTTGTATATCCATTT
TCGGATCTGATCAGCACGTGTTGACAATTAATCATCGGCATAGTATATCGGCATAGTATAATACGACAAG
GTGAGGAACTAAACCATGACCGAGTACAAGCCCACGGTGCGCCTCGCCACCCGCGACGACGTCCCCAGGG
CCGTACGCACCCTCGCCGCCGCGTTCGCCGACTACCCCGCCACGCGCCACACCGTCGATCCGGACCGCCA
CATCGAGCGGGTCACCGAGCTGCAAGAACTCTTCCTCACGCGCGTCGGGCTCGACATCGGCAAGGTGTGG
GTCGCGGACGACGGCGCCGCGGTGGCGGTCTGGACCACGCCGGAGAGCGTCGAAGCGGGGGCGGTGTTCG
CCGAGATCGGCCCGCGCATGGCCGAGTTGAGCGGTTCCCGGCTGGCCGCGCAGCAACAGATGGAAGGCCT
CCTGGCGCCGCACCGGCCCAAGGAGCCCGCGTGGTTCCTGGCCACCGTCGGCGTCTCGCCCGACCACCAG
GGCAAGGGTCTGGGCAGCGCCGTCGTGCTCCCCGGAGTGGAGGCGGCCGAGCGCGCCGGGGTGCCCGCCT
TCCTGGAGACATCCGCGCCCCGCAACCTCCCCTTCTACGAGCGGCTCGGCTTCACCGTCACCGCCGACGT
CGAGGTGCCCGAAGGACCGCGCACCTGGTGCATGACCCGCAAGCCCGGTGCCTGACACGTGCTACGAGAT
TTCGATTCCACCGCCGCCTTCTATGAAAGGTTGGGCTTCGGAATCGTTTTCCGGGACGCCGGCTGGATGA
TCCTCCAGCGCGGGGATCTCATGCTGGAGTTCTTCGCCCACCCCAACTTGTTTATTGCAGCTTATAATGG
TTACAAATAAAGCAATAGCATCACAAATTTCACAAATAAAGCATTTTTTTCACTGCATTCTAGTTGTGGT
TTGTCCAAACTCATCAATGTATCTTATCATGTCTGTATACCGTCGACCTCTAGCTAGAGCTTGGCGTAAT
CATGGTCATTACCAATGCTTAATCAGTGAGGCACCTATCTCAGCGATCTGTCTATTTCGTTCATCCATAG
TTGCCTGACTCCCCGTCGTGTAGATAACTACGATACGGGAGGGCTTACCATCTGGCCCCAGCGCTGCGAT
GATACCGCGAGAACCACGCTCACCGGCTCCGGATTTATCAGCAATAAACCAGCCAGCCGGAAGGGCCGAG
CGCAGAAGTGGTCCTGCAACTTTATCCGCCTCCATCCAGTCTATTAATTGTTGCCGGGAAGCTAGAGTAA
GTAGTTCGCCAGTTAATAGTTTGCGCAACGTTGTTGCCATCGCTACAGGCATCGTGGTGTCACGCTCGTC
GTTTGGTATGGCTTCATTCAGCTCCGGTTCCCAACGATCAAGGCGAGTTACATGATCCCCCATGTTGTGC
AAAAAAGCGGTTAGCTCCTTCGGTCCTCCGATCGTTGTCAGAAGTAAGTTGGCCGCAGTGTTATCACTCA
TGGTTATGGCAGCACTGCATAATTCTCTTACTGTCATGCCATCCGTAAGATGCTTTTCTGTGACTGGTGA
GTACTCAACCAAGTCATTCTGAGAATAGTGTATGCGGCGACCGAGTTGCTCTTGCCCGGCGTCAATACGG
GATAATACCGCGCCACATAGCAGAACTTTAAAAGTGCTCATCATTGGAAAACGTTCTTCGGGGCGAAAAC
TCTCAAGGATCTTACCGCTGTTGAGATCCAGTTCGATGTAACCCACTCGTGCACCCAACTGATCTTCAGC
ATCTTTTACTTTCACCAGCGTTTCTGGGTGAGCAAAAACAGGAAGGCAAAATGCCGCAAAAAAGGGAATA
AGGGCGACACGGAAATGTTGAATACTCATATTCTTCCTT
Features (pLannotate 1.2.2; 24 found; start..end, strand, type, name):
    119..143     -  CDS            KanR (fragment): aminoglycoside phosphotransferase; aph(3')-Ia; confers resistance to kanamycin
    254..842     +  rep_origin     ori: high-copy-number ColE1/pMB1/pBR322/pUC origin of replication
   1067..1084    +  terminator     rrnB T2 terminator (fragment): transcription terminator T2 from the E. coli rrnB gene
   1109..1128    -  CDS            lacZα (fragment): LacZα fragment of β-galactosidase; lacZ fragment
   1584..1600    +  protein_bind   lac operator: The lac repressor binds to the lac operator to inhibit transcription in E. coli. This inhibition can be relieved by adding lactose or isopropyl-β-D-thiogalactopyranoside (IPTG). lac repressor encoded by lacI
   1843..2146    +  enhancer       CMV enhancer: human cytomegalovirus immediate early enhancer
   2147..2350    +  promoter       CMV promoter: human cytomegalovirus (CMV) immediate early promoter
   2486..2529    +  intron         CMV intron (fragment): modified intron A from human cytomegalovirus
   2581..2599    +  promoter       SP6 promoter: promoter for bacteriophage SP6 RNA polymerase
   2603..2640    +  CDS            IgH signal sequence (fragment): signal sequence from the mouse immunoglobulin heavy chain variable region
   2749..3264    +  CDS            PILRB (fragment): PILRB_HUMAN - Also known as FDFACT. Experimental evidence at protein level: Swiss-Prot protein existence level 1. Paired receptors consist of highly related activating and inhibitory receptors and are widely involved in the regulation of the immune system. PILRB is thought to act as a cellular signaling activating receptor that associates with ITAM-bearing adapter molecules on the cell surface. From Homo sapiens (Human).
   3361..3540    +  CDS            Comp (fragment): COMP_RAT - Experimental evidence at protein level: Swiss-Prot protein existence level 1. May play a role in the structural integrity of cartilage via its interaction with other extracellular matrix proteins such as the collagens and fibronectin. Can mediate the interaction of chondrocytes with the cartilage extracellular matrix through interaction with cell surface integrin receptors. Could play a role in the pathogenesis of osteoarthritis. Potent suppressor of apoptosis in both primary chondrocytes and transformed cells. Suppresses apoptosis by blocking the activation of caspase-3 and by indu
   3528..4980    +  CDS            SEAP (fragment): secreted alkaline phosphatase from human placenta The natural enzyme has a C-terminal transmembrane sequence that is replaced by a GPI anchor.
   5005..5046    +  CDS            AviTag™ (fragment): peptide tag that allows for enzymatic biotinylation
   5050..5073    +  CDS            8xHis: 8xHis affinity tag
   5219..5330    +  polyA_signal   bGH poly(A) signal: bovine growth hormone polyadenylation signal
   5331..5439    +  rep_origin     f1 ori (fragment): f1 bacteriophage origin of replication; arrow indicates direction of (+) strand synthesis
   5453..5782    +  promoter       SV40 promoter: SV40 enhancer and early promoter
   5830..5877    +  promoter       EM7 promoter: synthetic bacterial promoter&nbsp
   5896..6495    +  CDS            PuroR (fragment): puromycin N-acetyltransferase; pac from Streptomyces; confers resistance to puromycin
   6505..6630    +  CDS            ble (fragment): BLE_KLEPN - Experimental evidence at protein level: Swiss-Prot protein existence level 1. Binding protein with a strong affinity to the bleomycin family of antibiotics. Binds to CL990; an antimitotic-antibiotic compound. From Klebsiella pneumoniae.
   6625..6746    +  polyA_signal   SV40 poly(A) signal: SV40 polyadenylation signal
   6799..7659    -  CDS            AmpR: β-lactamase; bla; confers resistance to ampicillin, carbenicillin, and related antibiotics
   7662..89      -  promoter       AmpR promoter (fragment) (across the origin): bla
