[The description below was written by a language model from this plasmid's Addgene catalogue record and pLannotate feature annotations shown in this document.]
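Description:
pD649-HAsp-PILRB-COMP5AP-AviTag-9xHis is a mammalian expression plasmid built on the pD649 backbone for producing a secreted, tagged form of the extracellular domain of human PILRB, a paired immunoglobulin-like receptor thought to act as an activating immune receptor. It is propagated in E. coli as a high-copy plasmid through a ColE1/pUC-type origin, with ampicillin selection provided by β-lactamase. The annotation also shows an SV40 early/EM7 promoter unit driving a puromycin N-acetyltransferase gene followed by an SV40 polyadenylation signal, which could allow selection in mammalian cells, although the record does not state this use. Short annotated fragments of KanR, lacZα, ble and the f1 origin appear to be backbone remnants rather than functional parts.

The expression cassette uses the CMV enhancer and immediate-early promoter, followed by a fragment of CMV intron A and an SP6 promoter, which in principle permits in vitro transcription. The open reading frame begins with a signal peptide: the name indicates an HA signal sequence, while the automated annotation matches part of this region to a mouse IgH signal sequence. The 516 bp PILRB ectodomain follows, cloned between preserved NotI and AscI sites. It is fused at its C terminus to a rat COMP coiled-coil segment that drives pentamerisation, human placental alkaline phosphatase as an enzymatic reporter, an AviTag for site-specific enzymatic biotinylation, and a polyhistidine tag for affinity purification. The tag is named 9xHis but annotated as 8xHis. A bGH polyadenylation signal ends the transcript.

The resulting secreted pentameric, high-avidity fusion suits detection of weak extracellular receptor–ligand binding, and the plasmid belongs to a collection used to map interactions among human IgSF cell-surface proteins. The depositor notes that some plasmids in the collection may carry an IS4-like transposase insertion upstream of the CMV promoter. No such element is annotated here.
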