Addgene plasmid #157136: pD649-HAsp-PILRB-COMP5AP-AviTag-9xHis
Purpose: Mammalian expression of cell-surface protein extracellular domain fused to COMP5AP-AviTag-9xHis. Protein is secreted from cells.
Depositing lab: Chris Garcia. Depositing organization: Stanford University. Publication: A Human IgSF Cell-Surface Interactome Reveals a Complex Network of Protein-Protein Interactions. Wojtowicz WM, Vielmetter J, Fernandes RA, Siepe DH, Eastman CL, Chisholm GB, Cox S, Klock H, Anderson PW, Rue SM, Miller JJ, Glaser SM, Bragstad ML, Vance J, Lam AW, Lesley SA, Zinn K, Garcia KC. Cell. 2020 Aug 20;182(4):1027-1043.e17. doi: 10.1016/j.cell.2020.07.025. PubMed 32822567.
Backbone
  Vector backbone: pD649
  Backbone size w/o insert (bp): 7153
  Vector type: Mammalian Expression
Growth in bacteria
  Bacterial resistance: Ampicillin, 100 μg/mL
  Growth temperature: 37°C
  Growth strain: DH5alpha
  Copy number: High Copy
Gene/Insert
  Gene/Insert name: PILRB
  Species: H. sapiens (human)
  Insert size (bp): 516
  Entrez Gene: PILRB (a.k.a. FDFACT1, FDFACT2)
  Promoter: CMV/SP6
  Tag / fusion protein: COMP5AP-AviTag-9xHis (C terminal on backbone)
  Cloning method: Restriction Enzyme; 5′ cloning site GCGGCCGC (not destroyed); 3′ cloning site GGCGCGCC (not destroyed)
  Sequencing primers: 5′ ATTTAGGTGACACTATAG; 3′ CGTCGCACTCCATCACGGTG
Resource information
  A portion of this plasmid was derived from a plasmid made by: synthesis by ThermoFisher
Terms and licenses: Academic/Nonprofit Terms; Industry Terms: Not Available to Industry
Depositor comments: Some plasmids in this collection may have an IS4-like element ISVsa5 family transposase upstream of the CMV promoter.
How to cite: pD649-HAsp-PILRB-COMP5AP-AviTag-9xHis was a gift from Chris Garcia (Addgene plasmid # 157136 ; http://n2t.net/addgene:157136 ; RRID:Addgene_157136)
