>Addgene plasmid #157136 | pD649-HAsp-PILRB-COMP5AP-AviTag-9xHis | depositor partial sequence | sequence record 303382 | insert (extracellular domain)
CAACCTGGTGGATCTACAGGCTCTGGCCCTAGCTACCTGTATGGCGTGACACAGCCTAAGCACCTGTCTG
CCTCTATGGGCGGCAGCGTGGAAATCCCCTTCAGCTTCTACTACCCCTGGGAACTCGCCATCGTGCCCAA
TGTGCGGATCTCTTGGAGAAGAGGCCACTTCCACGGCCAGAGCTTCTACAGCACAAGACCACCTAGCATC
CACAAGGACTACGTGAACCGGCTGTTCCTGAACTGGACAGAGGGCCAAGAGAGCGGCTTCCTGAGAATCA
GCAACCTGCGGAAAGAGGACCAGAGCGTCTACTTCTGCAGAGTGGAACTGGATACCAGGCGGAGTGGTAG
ACAGCAGCTGCAGAGCATCAAGGGCACCAAGCTGACAATCACCCAGGCCGTGACCACCACCACAACTTGG
AGGCCTAGCAGCACAACAACAATCGCCGGCCTGAGAGTGACAGAGAGCAAGGGACACTCTGAGAGCTGGC
ACCTGAGCCTGGATACCGCCATTAGA
